Addgene plasmid #90556: BUB3 A9.1 gRNA
Purpose: 3rd generation lentiviral gRNA plasmid targeting human BUB3
Depositing lab: Iain Cheeseman. Depositing organization: Whitehead Institute for Biomedical Research. Publication: Large-Scale Analysis of CRISPR/Cas9 Cell-Cycle Knockouts Reveals the Diversity of p53-Dependent Responses to Cell-Cycle Defects. McKinley KL, Cheeseman IM. Dev Cell. 2017 Feb 27;40(4):405-420.e2. doi: 10.1016/j.devcel.2017.01.012. Epub 2017 Feb 16. PubMed 28216383.
Backbone
  Vector backbone: pLenti-sgRNA
  Backbone manufacturer: Eric Lander & David Sabatini labs (Addgene plasmid #71409)
  Backbone size w/o insert (bp): 9151
  Vector type: Lentiviral, CRISPR
  Selectable markers: Puromycin
Growth in bacteria
  Bacterial resistance: Ampicillin, 100 μg/mL
  Growth temperature: 37°C
  Growth strain: NEB Stable
  Copy number: Unknown
Gene/Insert
  Gene/Insert name: BUB3 (Guide Designation A9.1) (alt name: pKMKO series)
  gRNA/shRNA sequence: CACCgCGTGCGTCTCTACGATGTGC
  Species: H. sapiens (human)
  Promoter: U6
  Cloning method: Restriction Enzyme; 5′ cloning site BsmBI (destroyed during cloning); 3′ cloning site BsmBI (destroyed during cloning)
  Sequencing primers: 5′ hU6-F (5'-GAGGGCCTATTTCCCATGATT-3'); 3′ EF1a-R (5'-CACGGCGACTACTGCACTTA-3')
Terms and licenses: Academic/Nonprofit Terms; Industry Terms: Not Available to Industry
Depositor comments: Please note that gRNA target sequence listed is not strictly the 20nt spacer sequence, but also contains the 5' BsmBI overhang. For more information about knockout human cell lines generated using this plasmid, please see http://cellcycleknockouts.wi.mit.edu/ .
How to cite: BUB3 A9.1 gRNA was a gift from Iain Cheeseman (Addgene plasmid # 90556 ; http://n2t.net/addgene:90556 ; RRID:Addgene_90556)
