[The description below was written by a language model from this plasmid's Addgene catalogue record and pLannotate feature annotations shown in this document.]
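Description:
BUB3 A9.1 gRNA is a third-generation lentiviral CRISPR guide plasmid built on the pLenti-sgRNA backbone and designed to express a single guide RNA against human BUB3. It is maintained in E. coli through a high-copy ColE1/pUC-type origin and selected with ampicillin via the β-lactamase gene. An f1 origin, an SV40 origin and leftover lac, T3 and T7 cloning-vector elements are also annotated. The catalogue lists the backbone as 9,151 bp without insert, whereas the sequenced record is 7,302 nt. A likely explanation is that a stuffer fragment was removed when the guide oligos were cloned into the paired BsmBI sites, which were destroyed in the process, but the record does not state this.

The viral portion has the standard self-inactivating layout. An RSV promoter drives a truncated HIV-1 5′ LTR, which makes genomic RNA production Tat-independent. This is followed by the Ψ packaging signal with a partial gag sequence, the Rev response element for nuclear export of the unspliced genome, a cPPT/CTS, a WPRE to enhance transcript stability and expression, and a ΔU3 3′ LTR with an SV40 polyadenylation signal downstream. Within this frame, the human U6 RNA polymerase III promoter transcribes the BUB3 spacer fused to the Streptococcus pyogenes guide scaffold. A separate EF-1α core promoter drives puromycin N-acetyltransferase so that transduced mammalian cells can be selected with puromycin. No Cas9 is encoded, so the nuclease must be provided separately, for example by a Cas9-expressing cell line.

The plasmid belongs to a series of guides targeting cell-cycle genes. It was used to generate human knockout cells for a large-scale analysis of cell-cycle defects and the p53-dependent responses to them.
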