Features (pLannotate 1.2.2; 28 found; start..end, strand, type, name):
      1..54      +  rep_origin     RSF ori (fragment): Plasmids containing the RSF 1030 origin of replication can be propagated in E. coli cells that contain additional plasmids with compatible origins.
     56..148     +  CDS            lacI (fragment): lac repressor; lacI; The lac repressor binds to the lac operator to inhibit transcription in E. coli. This inhibition can be relieved by adding lactose or isopropyl-β-D-thiogalactopyranoside (IPTG).
    161..182     +  protein_bind   CAP binding site: CAP binding activates transcription in the presence of cAMP. E. coli catabolite activator protein
    197..227     +  promoter       lac promoter: promoter for the E. coli lac operon
    235..251     +  protein_bind   lac operator: The lac repressor binds to the lac operator to inhibit transcription in E. coli. This inhibition can be relieved by adding lactose or isopropyl-β-D-thiogalactopyranoside (IPTG). lac repressor encoded by lacI
    296..314     +  promoter       T3 promoter: promoter for bacteriophage T3 RNA polymerase
    342..568     +  promoter       RSV promoter: Rous sarcoma virus enhancer/promoter
    569..749     +  LTR            5' LTR (truncated): truncated 5' long terminal repeat (LTR) from HIV-1
    796..921     +  misc_feature   HIV-1 Ψ: packaging signal of human immunodeficiency virus type 1
    905..1268    +  CDS            HIV-1 gag (fragment): gag protein from human immunodeficiency virus 1; gag
   1414..1647    +  misc_feature   RRE: The Rev response element (RRE) of HIV-1 allows for Rev-dependent mRNA export from the nucleus to the cytoplasm.
   2024..2050    +  CDS            Rev (fragment): human immunodeficiency virus 1 (HIV-1) Rev protein; rev; enhances nuclear export of unspliced and incompletely spliced viral mRNAs
   2054..2294    +  promoter       U6 promoter: RNA polymerase III promoter for human U6 snRNA
   2342..2409    +  misc_RNA       tracrRNA (fragment): trans-activating CRISPR RNA for the Streptococcus pyogenes CRISPR/Cas9 system
   2458..2575    +  misc_feature   cPPT/CTS: central polypurine tract and central termination sequence of HIV-1
   2644..2855    +  promoter       EF-1α core promoter: core promoter for human elongation factor EF-1α
   2881..3480    +  CDS            PuroR (fragment): puromycin N-acetyltransferase; pac from Streptomyces; confers resistance to puromycin
   3496..4084    +  misc_feature   WPRE: woodchuck hepatitis virus posttranscriptional regulatory element
   4135..4154    +  misc_feature   cPPT/CTS (fragment): central polypurine tract and central termination sequence of HIV-1
   4156..4389    +  LTR            3' LTR (ΔU3): self-inactivating 3' long terminal repeat (LTR) from HIV-1
   4467..4588    +  polyA_signal   SV40 poly(A) signal: SV40 polyadenylation signal
   4628..4763    +  rep_origin     SV40 ori: SV40 origin of replication
   4784..4802    -  promoter       T7 promoter: promoter for bacteriophage T7 RNA polymerase
   4810..4965    +  CDS            lacZα (fragment): LacZα fragment of β-galactosidase; lacZ fragment
   4970..5398    +  rep_origin     f1 ori (sequence partly withheld): f1 bacteriophage origin of replication; arrow indicates direction of (+) strand synthesis
   5451..5555    +  promoter       AmpR promoter: bla
   5556..6416    +  CDS            AmpR: β-lactamase; bla; confers resistance to ampicillin, carbenicillin, and related antibiotics
   6587..7175    +  rep_origin     ori: high-copy-number ColE1/pMB1/pBR322/pUC origin of replication
>Addgene plasmid #90556 | BUB3 A9.1 gRNA | addgene full sequence | sequence record 182874 | Addgene NGS Result
CTCGCCGCAGCCGAACGACCGAGCGCAGCGAGTCAGTGAGCGAGGAAGCGGAAGAGCGCCCAATACGCAA
ACCGCCTCTCCCCGCGCGTTGGCCGATTCATTAATGCAGCTGGCACGACAGGTTTCCCGACTGGAAAGCG
GGCAGTGAGCGCAACGCAATTAATGTGAGTTAGCTCACTCATTAGGCACCCCAGGCTTTACACTTTATGC
TTCCGGCTCGTATGTTGTGTGGAATTGTGAGCGGATAACAATTTCACACAGGAAACAGCTATGACCATGA
TTACGCCAAGCGCGCAATTAACCCTCACTAAAGGGAACAAAAGCTGGAGCTGCAAGCTTAATGTAGTCTT
ATGCAATACTCTTGTAGTCTTGCAACATGGTAACGATGAGTTAGCAACATGCCTTACAAGGAGAGAAAAA
GCACCGTGCATGCCGATTGGTGGAAGTAAGGTGGTACGATCGTGCCTTATTAGGAAGGCAACAGACGGGT
CTGACATGGATTGGACGAACCACTGAATTGCCGCATTGCAGAGATATTGTATTTAAGTGCCTAGCTCGAT
ACATAAACGGGTCTCTCTGGTTAGACCAGATCTGAGCCTGGGAGCTCTCTGGCTAACTAGGGAACCCACT
GCTTAAGCCTCAATAAAGCTTGCCTTGAGTGCTTCAAGTAGTGTGTGCCCGTCTGTTGTGTGACTCTGGT
AACTAGAGATCCCTCAGACCCTTTTAGTCAGTGTGGAAAATCTCTAGCAGTGGCGCCCGAACAGGGACTT
GAAAGCGAAAGGGAAACCAGAGGAGCTCTCTCGACGCAGGACTCGGCTTGCTGAAGCGCGCACGGCAAGA
GGCGAGGGGCGGCGACTGGTGAGTACGCCAAAAATTTTGACTAGCGGAGGCTAGAAGGAGAGAGATGGGT
GCGAGAGCGTCAGTATTAAGCGGGGGAGAATTAGATCGCGATGGGAAAAAATTCGGTTAAGGCCAGGGGG
AAAGAAAAAATATAAATTAAAACATATAGTATGGGCAAGCAGGGAGCTAGAACGATTCGCAGTTAATCCT
GGCCTGTTAGAAACATCAGAAGGCTGTAGACAAATACTGGGACAGCTACAACCATCCCTTCAGACAGGAT
CAGAAGAACTTAGATCATTATATAATACAGTAGCAACCCTCTATTGTGTGCATCAAAGGATAGAGATAAA
AGACACCAAGGAAGCTTTAGACAAGATAGAGGAAGAGCAAAACAAAAGTAAGACCACCGCACAGCAAGCG
GCCGCTGATCTTCAGACCTGGAGGAGGAGATATGAGGGACAATTGGAGAAGTGAATTATATAAATATAAA
GTAGTAAAAATTGAACCATTAGGAGTAGCACCCACCAAGGCAAAGAGAAGAGTGGTGCAGAGAGAAAAAA
GAGCAGTGGGAATAGGAGCTTTGTTCCTTGGGTTCTTGGGAGCAGCAGGAAGCACTATGGGCGCAGCGTC
AATGACGCTGACGGTACAGGCCAGACAATTATTGTCTGGTATAGTGCAGCAGCAGAACAATTTGCTGAGG
GCTATTGAGGCGCAACAGCATCTGTTGCAACTCACAGTCTGGGGCATCAAGCAGCTCCAGGCAAGAATCC
TGGCTGTGGAAAGATACCTAAAGGATCAACAGCTCCTGGGGATTTGGGGTTGCTCTGGAAAACTCATTTG
CACCACTGCTGTGCCTTGGAATGCTAGTTGGAGTAATAAATCTCTGGAACAGATTTGGAATCACACGACC
TGGATGGAGTGGGACAGAGAAATTAACAATTACACAAGCTTAATACACTCCTTAATTGAAGAATCGCAAA
ACCAGCAAGAAAAGAATGAACAAGAATTATTGGAATTAGATAAATGGGCAAGTTTGTGGAATTGGTTTAA
CATAACAAATTGGCTGTGGTATATAAAATTATTCATAATGATAGTAGGAGGCTTGGTAGGTTTAAGAATA
GTTTTTGCTGTACTTTCTATAGTGAATAGAGTTAGGCAGGGATATTCACCATTATCGTTTCAGACCCACC
TCCCAACCCCGAGGGGACCCAGAGAGGGCCTATTTCCCATGATTCCTTCATATTTGCATATACGATACAA
GGCTGTTAGAGAGATAATTAGAATTAATTTGACTGTAAACACAAAGATATTAGTACAAAATACGTGACGT
AGAAAGTAATAATTTCTTGGGTAGTTTGCAGTTTTAAAATTATGTTTTAAAATGGACTATCATATGCTTA
CCGTAACTTGAAAGTATTTCGATTTCTTGGCTTTATATATCTTGTGGAAAGGACGAAACACCGCGTGCGT
CTCTACGATGTGCGTTTAAGAGCTATGCTGGAAACAGCATAGCAAGTTTAAATAAGGCTAGTCCGTTATC
AACTTGAAAAAGTGGCACCGAGTCGGTGCTTTTTTTGAATTCTAGATCTTGAGACAAATGGCAGTATTCA
TCCACAATTTTAAAAGAAAAGGGGGGATTGGGGGGTACAGTGCAGGGGAAAGAATAGTAGACATAATAGC
AACAGACATACAAACTAAAGAATTACAAAAACAAATTACAAAAATTCAAAATTTTCGGGTTTATTACAGG
GACAGCAGAGATCCACTTTGGCGCCGGCTCGAGTGGCTCCGGTGCCCGTCAGTGGGCAGAGCGCACATCG
CCCACAGTCCCCGAGAAGTTGGGGGGAGGGGTCGGCAATTGAACCGGTGCCTAGAGAAGGTGGCGCGGGG
TAAACTGGGAAAGTGATGTCGTGTACTGGCTCCGCCTTTTTCCCGAGGGTGGGGGAGAACCGTATATAAG
TGCAGTAGTCGCCGTGAACGTTCTTTTTCGCAACGGGTTTGCCGCCAGAACACAGGTGTCGTGACGCGGG
ATCCGCCACCATGACCGAGTACAAGCCCACGGTGCGCCTCGCCACCCGCGACGACGTCCCCAGGGCCGTA
CGCACCCTCGCCGCCGCGTTCGCCGACTACCCCGCCACGCGCCACACCGTCGATCCGGACCGCCACATCG
AGCGGGTCACCGAGCTGCAAGAACTCTTCCTCACGCGCGTCGGGCTCGACATCGGCAAGGTGTGGGTCGC
GGACGACGGCGCCGCGGTGGCGGTCTGGACCACGCCGGAGAGCGTCGAAGCGGGGGCGGTGTTCGCCGAG
ATCGGCCCGCGCATGGCCGAGTTGAGCGGTTCCCGGCTGGCCGCGCAGCAACAGATGGAAGGCCTCCTGG
CGCCGCACCGGCCCAAGGAGCCCGCGTGGTTCCTGGCCACCGTCGGAGTCTCGCCCGACCACCAGGGCAA
GGGTCTGGGCAGCGCCGTCGTGCTCCCCGGAGTGGAGGCGGCCGAGCGCGCCGGGGTGCCCGCCTTCCTG
GAGACCTCCGCGCCCCGCAACCTCCCCTTCTACGAGCGGCTCGGCTTCACCGTCACCGCCGACGTCGAGG
TGCCCGAAGGACCGCGCACCTGGTGCATGACCCGCAAGCCCGGTGCCTGAACGCGTTAAGTCGACAATCA
ACCTCTGGATTACAAAATTTGTGAAAGATTGACTGGTATTCTTAACTATGTTGCTCCTTTTACGCTATGT
GGATACGCTGCTTTAATGCCTTTGTATCATGCTATTGCTTCCCGTATGGCTTTCATTTTCTCCTCCTTGT
ATAAATCCTGGTTGCTGTCTCTTTATGAGGAGTTGTGGCCCGTTGTCAGGCAACGTGGCGTGGTGTGCAC
TGTGTTTGCTGACGCAACCCCCACTGGTTGGGGCATTGCCACCACCTGTCAGCTCCTTTCCGGGACTTTC
GCTTTCCCCCTCCCTATTGCCACGGCGGAACTCATCGCCGCCTGCCTTGCCCGCTGCTGGACAGGGGCTC
GGCTGTTGGGCACTGACAATTCCGTGGTGTTGTCGGGGAAATCATCGTCCTTTCCTTGGCTGCTCGCCTG
TGTTGCCACCTGGATTCTGCGCGGGACGTCCTTCTGCTACGTCCCTTCGGCCCTCAATCCAGCGGACCTT
CCTTCCCGCGGCCTGCTGCCGGCTCTGCGGCCTCTTCCGCGTCTTCGCCTTCGCCCTCAGACGAGTCGGA
TCTCCCTTTGGGCCGCCTCCCCGCGTCGACTTTAAGACCAATGACTTACAAGGCAGCTGTAGATCTTAGC
CACTTTTTAAAAGAAAAGGGGGGACTGGAAGGGCTAATTCACTCCCAACGAAGACAAGATCTGCTTTTTG
CTTGTACTGGGTCTCTCTGGTTAGACCAGATCTGAGCCTGGGAGCTCTCTGGCTAACTAGGGAACCCACT
GCTTAAGCCTCAATAAAGCTTGCCTTGAGTGCTTCAAGTAGTGTGTGCCCGTCTGTTGTGTGACTCTGGT
AACTAGAGATCCCTCAGACCCTTTTAGTCAGTGTGGAAAATCTCTAGCAGTACGTATAGTAGTTCATGTC
ATCTTATTATTCAGTATTTATAACTTGCAAAGAAATGAATATCAGAGAGTGAGAGGAACTTGTTTATTGC
AGCTTATAATGGTTACAAATAAAGCAATAGCATCACAAATTTCACAAATAAAGCATTTTTTTCACTGCAT
TCTAGTTGTGGTTTGTCCAAACTCATCAATGTATCTTATCATGTCTGGCTCTAGCTATCCCGCCCCTAAC
TCCGCCCATCCCGCCCCTAACTCCGCCCAGTTCCGCCCATTCTCCGCCCCATGGCTGACTAATTTTTTTT
ATTTATGCAGAGGCCGAGGCCGCCTCGGCCTCTGAGCTATTCCAGAAGTAGTGAGGAGGCTTTTTTGGAG
GCCTAGGGACGTACCCAATTCGCCCTATAGTGAGTCGTATTACGCGCGCTCACTGGCCGTCGTTTTACAA
CGTCGTGACTGGGAAAACCCTGGCGTTACCCAACTTAATCGCCTTGCAGCACATCCCCCTTTCGCCAGCT
GGCGTAATAGCGAAGAGGCCCGCACCGATCGCCCTTCCCAACAGTTGCGCAGCCTGAATGGCGAATGGG
[124 nt withheld, positions 4970-5093]
C
[91 nt withheld, positions 5095-5185]
A
[49 nt withheld, positions 5187-5235]
CCTTTGACGTTGGAGTCCACGTTCTTT
[37 nt withheld, positions 5263-5299]
ACCCTATCTCGGTCTATTCTTTTGATTTATAAGGGATTTTGCCGATTTCGGCCTATTGGTTAAAAAATGA
GCTGATTTAACAAAAATTTAACGCGAATTTTAACAAAATATTAACGCTTACAATTTAGGTGGCACTTTTC
GGGGAAATGTGCGCGGAACCCCTATTTGTTTATTTTTCTAAATACATTCAAATATGTATCCGCTCATGAG
ACAATAACCCTGATAAATGCTTCAATAATATTGAAAAAGGAAGAGTATGAGTATTCAACATTTCCGTGTC
GCCCTTATTCCCTTTTTTGCGGCATTTTGCCTTCCTGTTTTTGCTCACCCAGAAACGCTGGTGAAAGTAA
AAGATGCTGAAGATCAGTTGGGTGCACGAGTGGGTTACATCGAACTGGATCTCAACAGCGGTAAGATCCT
TGAGAGTTTTCGCCCCGAAGAACGTTTTCCAATGATGAGCACTTTTAAAGTTCTGCTATGTGGCGCGGTA
TTATCCCGTATTGACGCCGGGCAAGAGCAACTCGGTCGCCGCATACACTATTCTCAGAATGACTTGGTTG
AGTACTCACCAGTCACAGAAAAGCATCTTACGGATGGCATGACAGTAAGAGAATTATGCAGTGCTGCCAT
AACCATGAGTGATAACACTGCGGCCAACTTACTTCTGACAACGATCGGAGGACCGAAGGAGCTAACCGCT
TTTTTGCACAACATGGGGGATCATGTAACTCGCCTTGATCGTTGGGAACCGGAGCTGAATGAAGCCATAC
CAAACGACGAGCGTGACACCACGATGCCTGTAGCAATGGCAACAACGTTGCGCAAACTATTAACTGGCGA
ACTACTTACTCTAGCTTCCCGGCAACAATTAATAGACTGGATGGAGGCGGATAAAGTTGCAGGACCACTT
CTGCGCTCGGCCCTTCCGGCTGGCTGGTTTATTGCTGATAAATCTGGAGCCGGTGAGCGTGGGTCTCGCG
GTATCATTGCAGCACTGGGGCCAGATGGTAAGCCCTCCCGTATCGTAGTTATCTACACGACGGGGAGTCA
GGCAACTATGGATGAACGAAATAGACAGATCGCTGAGATAGGTGCCTCACTGATTAAGCATTGGTAACTG
TCAGACCAAGTTTACTCATATATACTTTAGATTGATTTAAAACTTCATTTTTAATTTAAAAGGATCTAGG
TGAAGATCCTTTTTGATAATCTCATGACCAAAATCCCTTAACGTGAGTTTTCGTTCCACTGAGCGTCAGA
CCCCGTAGAAAAGATCAAAGGATCTTCTTGAGATCCTTTTTTTCTGCGCGTAATCTGCTGCTTGCAAACA
AAAAAACCACCGCTACCAGCGGTGGTTTGTTTGCCGGATCAAGAGCTACCAACTCTTTTTCCGAAGGTAA
CTGGCTTCAGCAGAGCGCAGATACCAAATACTGTTCTTCTAGTGTAGCCGTAGTTAGGCCACCACTTCAA
GAACTCTGTAGCACCGCCTACATACCTCGCTCTGCTAATCCTGTTACCAGTGGCTGCTGCCAGTGGCGAT
AAGTCGTGTCTTACCGGGTTGGACTCAAGACGATAGTTACCGGATAAGGCGCAGCGGTCGGGCTGAACGG
GGGGTTCGTGCACACAGCCCAGCTTGGAGCGAACGACCTACACCGAACTGAGATACCTACAGCGTGAGCT
ATGAGAAAGCGCCACGCTTCCCGAAGGGAGAAAGGCGGACAGGTATCCGGTAAGCGGCAGGGTCGGAACA
GGAGAGCGCACGAGGGAGCTTCCAGGGGGAAACGCCTGGTATCTTTATAGTCCTGTCGGGTTTCGCCACC
TCTGACTTGAGCGTCGATTTTTGTGATGCTCGTCAGGGGGGCGGAGCCTATGGAAAAACGCCAGCAACGC
GGCCTTTTTACGGTTCCTGGCCTTTTGCTGGCCTTTTGCTCACATGTTCTTTCCTGCGTTATCCCCTGAT
TCTGTGGATAACCGTATTACCGCCTTTGAGTGAGCTGATACCG
